Addgene plasmid #46104: pAC-14-LEXA-QF
Depositing lab: Christopher Potter. Depositing organization: Johns Hopkins University and School of Medicine. Publication: Improved and expanded Q-system reagents for genetic manipulations. Riabinina O, Luginbuhl D, Marr E, Liu S, Wu MN, Luo L, Potter CJ. Nat Methods. 2015 Jan 12. doi: 10.1038/nmeth.3250. PubMed 25581800.
Backbone
  Vector backbone: pPAC5C-PL
  Backbone size w/o insert (bp): 6445
  Total vector size (bp): 7594
  Vector type: Insect Expression
Growth in bacteria
  Bacterial resistance: Ampicillin, 100 μg/mL
  Growth temperature: 37°C
  Growth strain: DH5alpha
  Copy number: Unknown
Gene/Insert
  Gene/Insert name: LexA-QF (alt names: LexA DNA binding domain; QF Activation Domain; LexA-QF#14)
  Species: Synthetic
  Insert size (bp): 1113
  Cloning method: Ligation Independent Cloning
  Sequencing primers: 5′ AC5
Terms and licenses: Academic/Nonprofit Terms; Industry Terms: Not Available to Industry
Depositor comments: Please see this additional reference https://www.ncbi.nlm.nih.gov/pubmed/20434990 for more information on the Q-system.
How to cite: pAC-14-LEXA-QF was a gift from Christopher Potter (Addgene plasmid # 46104 ; http://n2t.net/addgene:46104 ; RRID:Addgene_46104)
