[The description below was written by a language model from this plasmid's Addgene catalogue record and pLannotate feature annotations shown in this document.]
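Description:
pAC-14-LEXA-QF is an insect expression plasmid built on the pPAC5C-PL backbone and designed to express a synthetic chimeric transcription factor, LexA-QF, in Drosophila cells. In bacteria it is maintained through a high-copy ColE1/pUC-type origin and selected with ampicillin via the β-lactamase gene. The annotation also picks up pUC-derived remnants (lac promoter and operator, CAP site, and fragments of lacI, lacZα, the MCS, bom and rop), which are backbone leftovers rather than functional parts of the payload. The catalogue gives a total size of 7,594 bp, whereas the annotated depositor sequence is 7,607 nt, a small discrepancy the record does not explain.

The expression cassette is driven by the roughly 2.5 kb Drosophila melanogaster actin 5C (Ac5) promoter, a strong constitutive promoter widely used in cultured insect cells. Immediately downstream lies the approximately 1.1 kb insert: a coding region matching E. coli LexA, which provides the DNA-binding function, followed directly by a fragment of Neurospora crassa qa-1F (QF), which the catalogue identifies as the QF activation domain. The resulting fusion should bind LexA operator sequences and activate transcription through the QF domain, combining parts of the LexA and Q binary expression systems. A short actin-like match after the insert probably reflects actin 5C sequence flanking the cassette, although the record does not annotate a terminator or polyadenylation signal.

The "#14" designation suggests it is one of a numbered series of variants, and the associated publication concerns improved and expanded Q-system reagents. The construct is therefore suited to testing the activity of this chimeric activator on LexAop reporters by transfection of insect cells.
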