Features (pLannotate 1.2.2; 15 found; start..end, strand, type, name):
     96..200     +  promoter       AmpR promoter: bla
    201..1061    +  CDS            AmpR: β-lactamase; bla; confers resistance to ampicillin, carbenicillin, and related antibiotics
   1232..1820    +  rep_origin     ori: high-copy-number ColE1/pMB1/pBR322/pUC origin of replication
   2003..2095    +  CDS            lacI (fragment): lac repressor; lacI; The lac repressor binds to the lac operator to inhibit transcription in E. coli. This inhibition can be relieved by adding lactose or isopropyl-β-D-thiogalactopyranoside (IPTG).
   2108..2129    +  protein_bind   CAP binding site: CAP binding activates transcription in the presence of cAMP. E. coli catabolite activator protein
   2144..2174    +  promoter       lac promoter: promoter for the E. coli lac operon
   2182..2198    +  protein_bind   lac operator: The lac repressor binds to the lac operator to inhibit transcription in E. coli. This inhibition can be relieved by adding lactose or isopropyl-β-D-thiogalactopyranoside (IPTG). lac repressor encoded by lacI
   2277..4790    +  promoter       Ac5 promoter: Drosophila melanogaster actin 5C promoter
   4845..5450    +  CDS            lexA: LEXA_ECOLI - Also known as exrA, spr, tsl, umuA. Experimental evidence at protein level: Swiss-Prot protein existence level 1. Represses a number of genes involved in the response to DNA damage (SOS response), including recA and lexA. Binds to the 16 bp palindromic sequence 5'-CTGTATATATATACAG-3'. In the presence of single- stranded DNA, RecA interacts with LexA causing an autocatalytic cleavage which disrupts the DNA-binding part of LexA, leading to derepression of the SOS regulon and eventually DNA repair. Implicated in hydroxy radical-mediated cell death induced by hydroxyurea treatment (Pu
   5454..5954    +  CDS            qa-1f (fragment): QA1F_NEUCR - Protein predicted: Swiss-Prot protein existence level 4. Transcription activation of genes for enzymes and proteins of quinate metabolism by binding to a 16 base-pair sequence (consensus 5'- GGRTAARYRYTTAYCC-3') in front of each Qa genes. From Neurospora crassa (strain ATCC 24698 / 74-OR23-1A / CBS 708.71 / DSM 1257 / FGSC 987).
   6047..6142    +  CDS            ACT_DICVI: Experimental evidence at transcript level: Swiss-Prot protein existence level 2. Actins are highly conserved proteins that are involved in various types of cell motility and are ubiquitously expressed in all eukaryotic cells. From Dictyocaulus viviparus (Bovine lungworm).
   7186..7209    +  misc_feature   MCS (fragment): pUC18/19 multiple cloning site
   7212..7366    +  CDS            lacZα (fragment): LacZα fragment of β-galactosidase; lacZ fragment
   7372..7471    -  misc_feature   bom (fragment): basis of mobility region from pBR322
   7573..1       -  CDS            rop (fragment) (across the origin): Rop protein, which maintains plasmids at low copy number; rop
>Addgene plasmid #46104 | pAC-14-LEXA-QF | depositor full sequence | sequence record 66364 | pAC-14-LEXA-QF sequence 7607 bps
GACGAAAGGGCCTCGTGATACGCCTATTTTTATAGGTTAATGTCATGATAATAATGGTTTCTTAGACGTC
AGGTGGCACTTTTCGGGGAAATGTGCGCGGAACCCCTATTTGTTTATTTTTCTAAATACATTCAAATATG
TATCCGCTCATGAGACAATAACCCTGATAAATGCTTCAATAATATTGAAAAAGGAAGAGTATGAGTATTC
AACATTTCCGTGTCGCCCTTATTCCCTTTTTTGCGGCATTTTGCCTTCCTGTTTTTGCTCACCCAGAAAC
GCTGGTGAAAGTAAAAGATGCTGAAGATCAGTTGGGTGCACGAGTGGGTTACATCGAACTGGATCTCAAC
AGCGGTAAGATCCTTGAGAGTTTTCGCCCCGAAGAACGTTTTCCAATGATGAGCACTTTTAAAGTTCTGC
TATGTGGCGCGGTATTATCCCGTATTGACGCCGGGCAAGAGCAACTCGGTCGCCGCATACACTATTCTCA
GAATGACTTGGTTGAGTACTCACCAGTCACAGAAAAGCATCTTACGGATGGCATGACAGTAAGAGAATTA
TGCAGTGCTGCCATAACCATGAGTGATAACACTGCGGCCAACTTACTTCTGACAACGATCGGAGGACCGA
AGGAGCTAACCGCTTTTTTGCACAACATGGGGGATCATGTAACTCGCCTTGATCGTTGGGAACCGGAGCT
GAATGAAGCCATACCAAACGACGAGCGTGACACCACGATGCCTGTAGCAATGGCAACAACGTTGCGCAAA
CTATTAACTGGCGAACTACTTACTCTAGCTTCCCGGCAACAATTAATAGACTGGATGGAGGCGGATAAAG
TTGCAGGACCACTTCTGCGCTCGGCCCTTCCGGCTGGCTGGTTTATTGCTGATAAATCTGGAGCCGGTGA
GCGTGGGTCTCGCGGTATCATTGCAGCACTGGGGCCAGATGGTAAGCCCTCCCGTATCGTAGTTATCTAC
ACGACGGGGAGTCAGGCAACTATGGATGAACGAAATAGACAGATCGCTGAGATAGGTGCCTCACTGATTA
AGCATTGGTAACTGTCAGACCAAGTTTACTCATATATACTTTAGATTGATTTAAAACTTCATTTTTAATT
TAAAAGGATCTAGGTGAAGATCCTTTTTGATAATCTCATGACCAAAATCCCTTAACGTGAGTTTTCGTTC
CACTGAGCGTCAGACCCCGTAGAAAAGATCAAAGGATCTTCTTGAGATCCTTTTTTTCTGCGCGTAATCT
GCTGCTTGCAAACAAAAAAACCACCGCTACCAGCGGTGGTTTGTTTGCCGGATCAAGAGCTACCAACTCT
TTTTCCGAAGGTAACTGGCTTCAGCAGAGCGCAGATACCAAATACTGTCCTTCTAGTGTAGCCGTAGTTA
GGCCACCACTTCAAGAACTCTGTAGCACCGCCTACATACCTCGCTCTGCTAATCCTGTTACCAGTGGCTG
CTGCCAGTGGCGATAAGTCGTGTCTTACCGGGTTGGACTCAAGACGATAGTTACCGGATAAGGCGCAGCG
GTCGGGCTGAACGGGGGGTTCGTGCACACAGCCCAGCTTGGAGCGAACGACCTACACCGAACTGAGATAC
CTACAGCGTGAGCTATGAGAAAGCGCCACGCTTCCCGAAGGGAGAAAGGCGGACAGGTATCCGGTAAGCG
GCAGGGTCGGAACAGGAGAGCGCACGAGGGAGCTTCCAGGGGGAAACGCCTGGTATCTTTATAGTCCTGT
CGGGTTTCGCCACCTCTGACTTGAGCGTCGATTTTTGTGATGCTCGTCAGGGGGGCGGAGCCTATGGAAA
AACGCCAGCAACGCGGCCTTTTTACGGTTCCTGGCCTTTTGCTGGCCTTTTGCTCACATGTTCTTTCCTG
CGTTATCCCCTGATTCTGTGGATAACCGTATTACCGCCTTTGAGTGAGCTGATACCGCTCGCCGCAGCCG
AACGACCGAGCGCAGCGAGTCAGTGAGCGAGGAAGCGGAAGAGCGCCCAATACGCAAACCGCCTCTCCCC
GCGCGTTGGCCGATTCATTAATGCAGCTGGCACGACAGGTTTCCCGACTGGAAAGCGGGCAGTGAGCGCA
ACGCAATTAATGTGAGTTAGCTCACTCATTAGGCACCCCAGGCTTTACACTTTATGCTTCCGGCTCGTAT
GTTGTGTGGAATTGTGAGCGGATAACAATTTCACACAGGAAACAGCTATGACCATGATTACGAATTCTAT
ATTCTAAAAACACAAATGATACTTCTAAAAAAAAATCATGAATGGCATCAACTCTGAATCAAATCTTTGC
AGATGCACCTACTTCTCATTTCCACTGTCACATCATTTTTCCAGATCTCGCTGCCTGTTATGTGGCCCAC
AAACCAAGACACGTTTTATGGCCATTAAAGCTGGCTGATCGTCGCCAAACACCAAATACATAATGAATAT
GTACACATTCGAGAAAGAAGCGATCAAAGAAGCGTCTTCGGGCGGAGTAGGAGAATGCGGAGGAGAAGGA
GAACGAGCTGATCTAGTATCTCTCCACAATCCAATGCCAACTGACCAACTGGCCATATTCGGAGCAATTT
GAAGCCAATTTCCATCGCCTGGCGATCGCTCCATTCTTGGCTATATGTTTTTCACCGTTACCCGGGGCCA
TTTTCAAAGACTCGTCGGCAAGATAAGATTGTGTCACTCGCTGTCTCTCTTCATTTGTCGAAGAATGCTG
AGGAATTTCGCGATGACGTCGGCGAGTATTTTGAAGAATGAGAATAATTTGTATTTATACGAAAATCAGT
TAGTGGAATTTTCTACAAAAACATGTTATCTATAGATAATTTTGTTGCAAAATATGTTGACTATGACAAA
GATTGTATGTATATACCTTTAATGTATTCTCATTTTCTTATGTATTTATAATGGCAATGATGATACTGAT
GATATTTTAAGATGATGCCAGACCAAAAGGCTTGAATTTCTGCGTCTTTTGCCGAACGCAGTGCATGTGC
AATTGTTGTTTTTTGGAATATTCAATTTTCGGACTGTCCGCTTTGATTTCAGTTTCTTGGCTTATTCAAA
AAGCAAAGTAAAGCCAAAAAAGCGAGATGGCAATACCAAATGCGGCAAAACGGTAGTGGAAGGAAAGGGG
TGCGGGGCAGCGGAAGGAAGGGTGGGGCGGGGCGTGGCGGGGTCTGTGGCTGGGCGCGACGTCACCGACG
TTGGAGCCACTCCTTTGACCATGTGTGCGTGTGTGTATTATTCGTGTCTCGCCACTCGCCGGTTGTTTTT
TTCTTTTTATGCTGCGCTCTCTCTAGCGCCATCTCGCTTACGCATGCTCAACGCACCGCATGTTGCCGTT
TCCTTTTATGCGTCATTTTGGCTCGAAATAGGCAATTATTTAAACAAAGATTAGTCAACGAAAACGCTAA
AATAAATAAGTCTACAATATGGTTACTTATTGCCATGTGTGTGCAGCCAACGATAGCAACAAAAGCAACA
ACACAGGTGGCTTTCCCTCTTTCACTTTTTGTTTGCAAGCCGCGTGCGAGCAAGACGGCACGACCGGCAA
ACGCAATTACGCTGACAAAGAGCAGACGAAGTTTTGGCGAAAAACATCAAGGCGCCTGATACGAATGCAT
TTGCAATAACAATTGCGATATTTAATATTGTTTATGAAGCTGTTTGACTTCAAAACACACAAAAAAAAAA
ATAAAACAAATTATTTGAAAGAGAATTAGGAATCGGACGCTTATCGTTAGGGTAACAACAAGAAATGCTT
ACTGAGTCACAGCCTCTGGAAAACTGCCGCAAGCCAGAGAGAGAGAGAAAAAGAGGGAGAGCAGCTTAGA
CCGCATGTGCTTGTGTGTGAGGCGTCTCTCTCTTCGTCTCTGTTGCGCAAACGCATAGACTGCACTGAAA
AAATCGATTACCTATTTTTTATGAATGAATATTTGCACTATTACTATTCAAAACTATTAAGATAGCAATC
ACATTCAATAGCCAAATACTATACCACCTGAGCGATGCAACGAAATGATCAATTTGAGCAAAAATGCTGC
ATATTTAGGACGGCATCATTATAGAAATGCTTCTTGCTGTGTACTTTTCTCTCGTCTGGCAGCTGTTTCG
CCGTTATTGTTAAAACCGGCTTAAGTTAGGTGTGTTTTCTACGACTAGCTAGTGAATGCCCTACTAGAAG
ATGTGTGTTGCACAAAATGTCCCTGGAATAACCAATTTGAAGTGCAGATAGCAGTAAACGTAAGCTAATA
TGAATATTATTTAACTGTAATGTTTTAATATCGCTGGACATTACTAATAAACCCACTATAAACACATGTA
CATATGTATGTTTTGGCATACAATGAGTAGTTGGGGAAAAAATGTGTAAAAGCACCGTGACCATCACAGC
ATAAAGATAACCAGCTGAAGTATCGAATATGAGTAACCCCCAAATTGAATCACATGCCGCAACTGATAGG
ACCCATGGAAGTACACTCTTCATGGCGATATACAAGACACACACAAGCACGAACACCCAGTTGCGGAGGA
AATTCTCCGTAAATGAAAACCCAATCGGCGAACAATTCATACCCATATATGGTAAAAGTTTTGAACGCGA
CTTGAGAGCGGAGAGCATTGCGGCTGATAAGGTTTTAGCGCTAAGCGGGCTTTATAAAACGGGCTGCGGG
ACCAGTTTTCATATCACTACCGTTTGAGTTCTTGTGCTGTGTGGATACTCCTCCCGACACAAAGCCGCTC
CATCAGCCAGCAGTCGTCTAATCCAGAGACCCCGGATCGAATTCCAAAATGCCACCCAAGAAGAAGCGAA
AAGTAGAAGATCCAATGAAGGCTCTCACGGCCCGACAACAGGAAGTTTTTGATTTGATACGGGATCATAT
ATCCCAAACGGGTATGCCTCCGACCCGCGCAGAGATAGCACAGCGACTGGGCTTTCGATCGCCTAACGCC
GCGGAGGAGCACTTGAAGGCACTGGCCCGCAAGGGTGTCATTGAAATCGTGTCCGGTGCGAGCCGCGGAA
TCCGGCTGTTGCAGGAGGAGGAAGAGGGCCTGCCACTGGTGGGACGCGTGGCCGCTGGCGAGCCGCTGCT
GGCCCAGCAACACATAGAGGGACACTATCAGGTGGACCCCTCCTTGTTTAAGCCAAATGCTGATTTCCTG
TTGCGGGTGTCGGGAATGTCCATGAAGGACATCGGTATTATGGATGGTGACCTCCTCGCCGTCCATAAGA
CACAGGATGTCAGGAACGGCCAGGTAGTCGTTGCCAGGATAGACGATGAGGTCACTGTGAAACGTCTCAA
GAAGCAAGGCAATAAGGTCGAGCTGCTGCCGGAGAATAGCGAGTTCAAGCCGATCGTGGTGGATCTGCGA
CAGCAGTCCTTTACTATCGAGGGCTTGGCCGTGGGTGTGATCCGCAACGGAGATTGGCTGGGACGTCAGT
TGGAGCTCCCTCCTACCGCCACGGCTACGGCCTCGATAATGCCGCACGTGATGGAGCAGCCTCTCAGTAC
CAGCATTAACCCCGTCAACGACCGCTTCAACGGTATTCCCAACCCCACTCCGTATAACTCCGATGCAGCT
CTCGATGCTATCACTCAGACCAACGATTATGGAAGCGTAAATACACATGGTATCCTCTCTACTTACCCGC
CACCGGCTACGCACCTTAATGAAGCTTCCGTCGCTCTCGCTCCCGGTGGCGCCCCCCCCCGACCGCCTCC
TCCGTATGTTGACAGCACGACCAATCACCCGCCGTACCACTCGAATCTGGTTCCAATGGCGAACTTTGGT
TACTCGACCGTTGATTACGATGCCATGGTTGACGATTTGGCTAGCATTGAATACACGGACGCTGTGGATG
TCGACCCACAGTTTATGACCAATCTGGGATTCGTTCCTGGATGTAACTTCTCCGACATTAATACATACGA
ACAGTGATGACGTCGGCCGCGTTAACCGATCCGTCGACCATGAAGATCAAGATCATTGCCCCGCCAGAGC
GCAAGTACTCTGTCTGGATCGGTGGCTCCATCCTGGCTTCGCTGTCCACCTTCCAGCAGATGTGGATCTC
CAAGCAGGAGTACGACGAGTCCGGCCCCTCCATTGTGCACCGCAAGTGCTTCTAAGAAGGATCGCTTGTC
TGGGCAAGAGGATCAGGATCGGGATGGTCTTGATTCTGCTGGAGGAGGAGGAGGAGAAGTCGAGGAAGCA
GCAGCGAAAGTGCAAGTGCGAGTGGTGGAAGTTTGGAGTGCAGCACAACAAAATCAACAACAACACCAAC
TACAAGATGAAAAGAGCGGAACCACCTGCACACCATCATCACTATCATCATCGTTTTGGGCGCATGTTGT
GTGGTTCCAGCGTATTAATATAATTAATTTATTCCACATGAGATATGATATGATATACTATGTATTTTTT
GTTTTTTTTTTATTTGTAAACCTTTAATATAACAAGAACTACAAAAAATGAAAATGAGCGAAAATGCATA
TTCTGCCATTCCACACACACACCAACAACACCCAACACACGCACACCCACAAGCTTACACACACACATTC
GCGGCATGACAAGGACATCAAGATAAAGAAGAACTTAAAGAAGATATTTCCCAAAGCGCAAAAAGAACAC
ACACACATTGCAAAACACAAACAACACACTAGCGTTTTGTACAATTCGTCAGCAACCTTATGTATTATTT
TTTAATTATGATGTAATTATAAACAAAGTGAAACAAAAATATGAAAACAAAAAGGAAAATCAAATCTGTC
TTCTCTTTCTCCCGCTCTCCTCGCTCTCTGCTGCTAACCTCGCCCTCTCCTCTCTCATCTTTTTGTCTGT
CTCTCTTCCACATTTTTGCCGGCCGGCAAAATAATAACCCACACACACTCACACTTGGCTGCAGTTTCGC
GTGCGATATTCACACACATTCAAGCATACAAGCATACATACATATGTATTTTTTTTTTATTTGTACACTT
TTCTAATTGCATGCGTATCGATTGATAAGTTTACGCCTGAAAATGTTAATTAAAATGTGAAAATGCAACT
GAAAAACTGATGAAATGAAACAACAACAAGCGAACAATTTGCTACATGTGTATTGTCTAACAACCGTTAC
TGCAACGGTTGCTTCGGAAAAGGGTGAAGAGGAAGAGGGCACGAGGTCGACCTGCAGGCATGCAAGCTTG
GCACTGGCCGTCGTTTTACAACGTCGTGACTGGGAAAACCCTGGCGTTACCCAACTTAATCGCCTTGCAG
CACATCCCCCTTTCGCCAGCTGGCGTAATAGCGAAGAGGCCCGCACCGATCGCCCTTCCCAACAGTTGCG
CAGCCTGAATGGCGAATGGCGCCTGATGCGGTATTTTCTCCTTACGCATCTGTGCGGTATTTCACACCGC
ATATGGTGCACTCTCAGTACAATCTGCTCTGATGCCGCATAGTTAAGCCAGCCCCGACACCCGCCAACAC
CCGCTGACGCGCCCTGACGGGCTTGTCTGCTCCCGGCATCCGCTTACAGACAAGCTGTGACCGTCTCCGG
GAGCTGCATGTGTCAGAGGTTTTCACCGTCATCACCGAAACGCGCGA
