>Addgene plasmid #46104 | pAC-14-LEXA-QF | addgene partial sequence | sequence record 68127 | AC5 5'-ACACAAAGCCGCTCCATCAG-3'
AAATGCCACCCAAGAAGAAGCGAAAAGTAGAAGATCCAATGAAGGCTCTCACGGCCCGACAACAGGAAGT
TTTTGATTTGATACGGGATCATATATCCCAAACGGGTATGCCTCCGACCCGCGCAGAGATAGCACAGCGA
CTGGGCTTTCGATCGCCTAACGCCGCGGAGGAGCACTTGAAGGCACTGGCCCGCAAGGGTGTCATTGAAA
TCGTGTCCGGTGCGAGCCGCGGAATCCGGCTGTTGCAGGAGGAGGAAGAGGGCCTGCCACTGGTGGGACG
CGTGGCCGCTGGCGAGCCGCTGCTGGCCCAGCAACACATAGAGGGACACTATCAGGTGGACCCCTCCTTG
TTTAAGCCAAATGCTGATTTCCTGTTGCGGGTGTCGGGAATGTCCATGAAGGACATCGGTATTATGGATG
GTGACCTCCTCGCCGTCCATAAGACACAGGATGTCAGGAACGGCCAGGTAGTCGTTGCCAGGATAGACGA
TGAGGTCACTGTGAAACGTCTCAAGAAGCAAGGCAATAAGGTCGAGCTGCTGCCGGAGAATAGCGAGTTC
AAGCCGATCGTGGTGGATCTGCGACAGCAGTCCTTTACTATCGAGGGCTTGGCCGTGGGTGTGATCCGCA
ACGGAGATTGGCTGGGACGTCAGTTGGAGCTCCCTCCTACCGCCACGGCTACGGCCTCGATAATGCCGCA
CGTGATGGAGCAGCCTCTCAGTACCAGCATTAACCCCGTCAACGACCGCTTCAACGGTATTCCCAACCCC
ACTCCGTATAACTCCGATGCAGCTCTCGATGCTATCACTCAGACCAACGATTATGG
