>Addgene plasmid #46104 | pAC-14-LEXA-QF | addgene partial sequence | sequence record 68406 | actin5c-pA-R 5'-ACATCTGCTGGAAGGTGGAC-3'
GAGTACTTGCGCTCTGGCGGGGCAATGATCTTGATCTTCATGGTCGACGGATCGGTTAACGCGGCCGACG
TCATCACTGTTCGTATGTATTAATGTCGGAGAAGTTACATCCAGGAACGAATCCCAGATTGGTCATAAAC
TGTGGGTCGACATCCACAGCGTCCGTGTATTCAATGCTAGCCAAATCGTCAACCATGGCATCGTAATCAA
CGGTCGAGTAACCAAAGTTCGCCATTGGAACCAGATTCGAGTGGTACGGCGGGTGATTGGTCGTGCTGTC
AACATACGGAGGAGGCGGTCGGGGGGGGGCGCCACCGGGAGCGAGAGCGACGGAAGCTTCATTAAGGTGC
GTAGCCGGTGGCGGGTAAGTAGAGAGGATACCATGTGTATTTACGCTTCCATAATCGTTGGTCTGAGTGA
TAGCATCGAGAGCTGCATCGGANTTATACGGAGTGGGGTTGGGAATACCGTTGAAGCGGTCGTTGACGGG
GTTAATGCTGGTACTGAGAGGCTGCTCCATCACGTGCGGCATTATCGAGGCCGTANCCGTGGCGGTAGGA
GGGAGCTCCAACTGACGTCCCAGCCAATCTCCGTTGCGGATCACACCCACGGCCAAGCCCTCGATAGTAA
AGGACTGCTGTCGCAGATCCACCACGATCGGCTTGAACTCGCTATTCTCCGGCAGCAGCTCGACCTTATT
GCCTTGCTTCTTGAGACGTTTCACAGTGACCTCATCGTCTATCCTGGCAACGACTACCTGGCCGTTCCTG
ACATCCTGTGTCTTATGGACGGCGAGGAGGTCACCATCCATAATACCGATGTCCTTCATGGACATTCCCG
ACACCCGCAACA
